>Addgene plasmid #178872 | pCAGGS-PB1-MontiRed-LOV2 | depositor full sequence | sequence record 347307 | Full Sequence
ATTGATTATTGACTAGTTATTAATAGTAATCAATTACGGGGTCATTAGTTCATAGCCCATATATGGAGTT
CCGCGTTACATAACTTACGGTAAATGGCCCGCCTGGCTGACCGCCCAACGACCCCCGCCCATTGACGTCA
ATAATGACGTATGTTCCCATAGTAACGCCAATAGGGACTTTCCATTGACGTCAATGGGTGGACTATTTAC
GGTAAACTGCCCACTTGGCAGTACATCAAGTGTATCATATGCCAAGTACGCCCCCTATTGACGTCAATGA
CGGTAAATGGCCCGCCTGGCATTATGCCCAGTACATGACCTTATGGGACTTTCCTACTTGGCAGTACATC
TACGTATTAGTCATCGCTATTACCATGGGTCGAGGTGAGCCCCACGTTCTGCTTCACTCTCCCCATCTCC
CCCCCCTCCCCACCCCCAATTTTGTATTTATTTATTTTTTAATTATTTTGTGCAGCGATGGGGGCGGGGG
GGGGGGGGGCGCGCGCCAGGCGGGGCGGGGCGGGGGCGAGGGCGGGGCGGGGCGAGGCGGAGAGGTGCGG
CGGCAGCCAATCAGAGCGGCGCGCTCCGAAAGTTTCCTTTTATGGCGAGGCGGCGGCGGCGGCGGCCCTA
TAAAAAGCGAAGCGCGCGGCGGGCGGGAGTCGCTGCGTTGCCTTCGCCCCGTGCCCCGCTCCGCGCCGCC
TCGCGCCGCCCGCCCCGGCTCTGACTGACCGCGTTACTCCCACAGGTGAGCGGGCGGGACGGCCCTTCTC
CTCCGGGCTGTAATTAGCGCTTGGTTTAATGACGGCTCGTTTCTTTTCTGTGGCTGCGTGAAAGCCTTAA
AGGGCTCCGGGAGGGCCCTTTGTGCGGGGGGGAGCGGCTCGGGGGGTGCGTGCGTGTGTGTGTGCGTGGG
GAGCGCCGCGTGCGGCCCGCGCTGCCCGGCGGCTGTGAGCGCTGCGGGCGCGGCGCGGGGCTTTGTGCGC
TCCGCGTGTGCGCGAGGGGAGCGCGGCCGGGGGCGGTGCCCCGCGGTGCGGGGGGGCTGCGAGGGGAACA
AAGGCTGCGTGCGGGGTGTGTGCGTGGGGGGGTGAGCAGGGGGTGTGGGCGCGGCGGTCGGGCTGTAACC
CCCCCCTGCACCCCCCTCCCCGAGTTGCTGAGCACGGCCCGGCTTCGGGTGCGGGGCTCCGTGCGGGGCG
TGGCGCGGGGCTCGCCGTGCCGGGCGGGGGGTGGCGGCAGGTGGGGGTGCCGGGCGGGGCGGGGCCGCCT
CGGGCCGGGGAGGGCTCGGGGGAGGGGCGCGGCGGCCCCGGAGCGCCGGCGGCTGTCGAGGCGCGGCGAG
CCGCAGCCATTGCCTTTTATGGTAATCGTGCGAGAGGGCGCAGGGACTTCCTTTGTCCCAAATCTGGCGG
AGCCGAAATCTGGGAGGCGCCGCCGCACCCCCTCTAGCGGGCGCGGGCGAAGCGGTGCGGCGCCGGCAGG
AAGGAAATGGGCGGGGAGGGCCTTCGTGCGTCGCCGCGCCGCCGTCCCCTTCTCCATCTCCAGCCTCGGG
GCTGCCGCAGGGGGACGGCTGCCTTCGGGGGGGACGGGGCAGGGCGGGGTTCGGCTTCTGGCGTGTGACC
GGCGGCTCTAGAGCCTCTGCTAACCATGTTCATGCCTTCTTCTTTTTCCTACAGCTCCTGGGCAACGTGC
TGGTTGTTGTGCTGTCTCATCATTTTGGCAAAGAATTCATAGTAGCTAGCATTGCCACCATGGCGTCGCT
CACCGTGAAGGCCTACCTTCTGGGCAAGGAGGACGCGGCGCGCGAGATTCGCCGCTTCAGCTTCTGTTGC
AGCCCCGAGCCTGAGGCGGAAGCCGAGGCTGCGGCGGGTCCGGGACCCTGCGAGCGGCTGCTGAGCCGGG
TGGCCGCCCTGTTCCCCGCGCTGCGGCCTGGCGGCTTCCAGGCGCACTACCGCGATGAGGACGGGGACTT
GGTTGCCTTTTCCAGTGACGAGGAATTGACAATGGCCATGTCCTACGTGAAGGATGACATCTTCCGAATC
TACATTAAAGAGAAAACCGGTTCTGGGAGTGGCGGTAGTGGTGCTGGAGGCAGCGCAGGCTCTGGAGCAG
GCGGCAGTGCCGGAAGTGGCGCTGGAGGGTCTGCCGGATCTGGAGCCGGTGGTTCTGCCGGCTCCGGCGC
TGGTGGGAGCGCTTCCGGAAGTAGTCCCGGTTCTGGGAGTGGCGGTAGTGGTGCTGGAGGCAGCGCAGGC
TCTGGAGCAGGCGGCAGTGCCGGAAGTGGCGCTGGAGGGTCTGCCGGATCTGGAGCCGGTGGTTCTGCCG
GCTCCGGCGCTGGTGGGAGCGCTTCCGGAAGTAGTCCCGGTAATTCCGCTGACGGCGGCGGAGGATCGGG
TGGTAGTGGTGGTTCAGGAGGAGGATCGACCCAAGGAGGATCCATGGTGGGCGTGATCGCCAAGCAGATG
ACCTACAAGGTGTACATGAGCGGCACCGTGAACGGCCACTACTTCGAGGTGGAGGGCGACGGCAAGGGCA
AGCCCTACGAGGGCGAGCAGACCGTGAGGCTGACCGTGACCAAGGGTGGCCCCCTGCCCTTCGCCTGGGA
CATCCTGAGCCCCCAGCTCATGTACGGCAGCATCACCTTCACCAAGTACCCCGAGGACATCCCCGACTAC
TTCAAACAGAGCTTCCCCGAGGGCTTCACCTGGGAGCGCATCATGAACTTCGAGGACGGCGCCGTGTGCA
CCGTGAGCAACGACAGCAGCATCCAGGGCAACTGCTTCATCTACAACGTGAAGATCAGCGGCGTGAACTT
CCCCCCCAACGGCCCCGTGATGCAGAAGAAGACCCAGGGCTGGGAGCCCAGCACCGAGCGCCTGTTCGCC
CGCGACGGAATGCTGATCGGCTACAACTACATGGCCCTGAAGCTGGAGGGCGGCGGCCACTACCTGTGCG
AGTTCAAGACCACCTACAAGGCCAAGAAGCCCGTGAGGATGCCCGGCTTCCACTTCATCGACCGCAAGCT
GGACGTGACCAGCCACAACCGCGACTACACCAGCGTGGAGCAGTGCGAGATCGCCATCGCCCGCCACAGC
CTGCTGGGCGGTACCGGAACTGCAGCAGAGAATTCGGGAAACTCGAGAACAAAGCTTGCTACTACACTTG
AACGTATTGAGAAGAACTTTGTCATTACTGACCCAAGATTGCCAGATAATCCCATTATATTCGCGTCCGA
TAGTTTCTTGCAGTTGACAGAATATAGCCGTGAAGAAATTTTGGGAAGAAACTGCAGGTTTCTACAAGGT
CCTGAAACTGATCGCGCGACAGTGAGAAAAATTAGAGATGCCATAGATAACCAAACAGAGGTCACTGTTC
AGCTGATTAATTATACAAAGAGTGGTAAAAAGTTCTGGAACCTCTTTCACTTGCAGCCTATGCGAGATCA
GAAGGGAGATGTCCAGTACTTTATTGGGGTTCAGTTGGATGGAACTGAGCATGTCCGAGATGCTGCCGAG
AGAGAGGGAGTCATGCTGATTAAGAAAACTGCAGAAAATATTGATGAGGCGGCAAAAGAACTTTAACCCG
GGTAAGCGGCCGCCACCGCGGTGGAGCTCCAGCTTTTGTTCCCTTTAGTGAGGGTTAATTGCGCGCTTGG
CGTAATCATGGTCATAGCTGTTTCCTGTGTGAAATTGTTATCCGCTAATTCACTCCTCAGGTGCAGGCTG
CCTATCAGAAGGTGGTGGCTGGTGTGGCCAATGCCCTGGCTCACAAATACCACTGAGATCTTTTTCCCTC
TGCCAAAAATTATGGGGACATCATGAAGCCCCTTGAGCATCTGACTTCTGGCTAATAAAGGAAATTTATT
TTCATTGCAATAGTGTGTTGGAATTTTTTGTGTCTCTCACTCGGAAGGACATATGGGAGGGCAAATCATT
TAAAACATCAGAATGAGTATTTGGTTTAGAGTTTGGCAACATATGCCCATATGCTGGCTGCCATGAACAA
AGGTTGGCTATAAAGAGGTCATCAGTATATGAAACAGCCCCCTGCTGTCCATTCCTTATTCCATAGAAAA
GCCTTGACTTGAGGTTAGATTTTTTTTATATTTTGTTTTGTGTTATTTTTTTCTTTAACATCCCTAAAAT
TTTCCTTACATGTTTTACTAGCCAGATTTTTCCTCCTCTCCTGACTACTCCCAGTCATAGCTGTCCCTCT
TCTCTTATGGAGATCCCTCGACCTGCAGCCCAAGCTTGGCGTAATCATGGTCATAGCTGTTTCCTGTGTG
AAATTGTTATCCGCTCACAATTCCACACAACATACGAGCCGGAAGCATAAAGTGTAAAGCCTGGGGTGCC
TAATGAGTGAGCTAACTCACATTAATTGCGTTGCGCTCACTGCCCGCTTTCCAGTCGGGAAACCTGTCGT
GCCAGCGGATCCGCATCTCAATTAGTCAGCAACCATAGTCCCGCCCCTAACTCCGCCCATCCCGCCCCTA
ACTCCGCCCAGTTCCGCCCATTCTCCGCCCCATGGCTGACTAATTTTTTTTATTTATGCAGAGGCCGAGG
CCGCCTCGGCCTCTGAGCTATTCCAGAAGTAGTGAGGAGGCTTTTTTGGAGGCCTAGGCTTTTGCAAAAA
GCTAACTTGTTTATTGCAGCTTATAATGGTTACAAATAAAGCAATAGCATCACAAATTTCACAAATAAAG
CATTTTTTTCACTGCATTCTAGTTGTGGTTTGTCCAAACTCATCAATGTATCTTATCATGTCTGGATCCG
CTGCATTAATGAATCGGCCAACGCGCGGGGAGAGGCGGTTTGCGTATTGGGCGCTCTTCCGCTTCCTCGC
TCACTGACTCGCTGCGCTCGGTCGTTCGGCTGCGGCGAGCGGTATCAGCTCACTCAAAGGCGGTAATACG
GTTATCCACAGAATCAGGGGATAACGCAGGAAAGAACATGTGAGCAAAAGGCCAGCAAAAGGCCAGGAAC
CGTAAAAAGGCCGCGTTGCTGGCGTTTTTCCATAGGCTCCGCCCCCCTGACGAGCATCACAAAAATCGAC
GCTCAAGTCAGAGGTGGCGAAACCCGACAGGACTATAAAGATACCAGGCGTTTCCCCCTGGAAGCTCCCT
CGTGCGCTCTCCTGTTCCGACCCTGCCGCTTACCGGATACCTGTCCGCCTTTCTCCCTTCGGGAAGCGTG
GCGCTTTCTCAATGCTCACGCTGTAGGTATCTCAGTTCGGTGTAGGTCGTTCGCTCCAAGCTGGGCTGTG
TGCACGAACCCCCCGTTCAGCCCGACCGCTGCGCCTTATCCGGTAACTATCGTCTTGAGTCCAACCCGGT
AAGACACGACTTATCGCCACTGGCAGCAGCCACTGGTAACAGGATTAGCAGAGCGAGGTATGTAGGCGGT
GCTACAGAGTTCTTGAAGTGGTGGCCTAACTACGGCTACACTAGAAGGACAGTATTTGGTATCTGCGCTC
TGCTGAAGCCAGTTACCTTCGGAAAAAGAGTTGGTAGCTCTTGATCCGGCAAACAAACCACCGCTGGTAG
CGGTGGTTTTTTTGTTTGCAAGCAGCAGATTACGCGCAGAAAAAAAGGATCTCAAGAAGATCCTTTGATC
TTTTCTACGGGGTCTGACGCTCAGTGGAACGAAAACTCACGTTAAGGGATTTTGGTCATGAGATTATCAA
AAAGGATCTTCACCTAGATCCTTTTAAATTAAAAATGAAGTTTTAAATCAATCTAAAGTATATATGAGTA
AACTTGGTCTGACAGTTACCAATGCTTAATCAGTGAGGCACCTATCTCAGCGATCTGTCTATTTCGTTCA
TCCATAGTTGCCTGACTCCCCGTCGTGTAGATAACTACGATACGGGAGGGCTTACCATCTGGCCCCAGTG
CTGCAATGATACCGCGAGACCCACGCTCACCGGCTCCAGATTTATCAGCAATAAACCAGCCAGCCGGAAG
GGCCGAGCGCAGAAGTGGTCCTGCAACTTTATCCGCCTCCATCCAGTCTATTAATTGTTGCCGGGAAGCT
AGAGTAAGTAGTTCGCCAGTTAATAGTTTGCGCAACGTTGTTGCCATTGCTACAGGCATCGTGGTGTCAC
GCTCGTCGTTTGGTATGGCTTCATTCAGCTCCGGTTCCCAACGATCAAGGCGAGTTACATGATCCCCCAT
GTTGTGCAAAAAAGCGGTTAGCTCCTTCGGTCCTCCGATCGTTGTCAGAAGTAAGTTGGCCGCAGTGTTA
TCACTCATGGTTATGGCAGCACTGCATAATTCTCTTACTGTCATGCCATCCGTAAGATGCTTTTCTGTGA
CTGGTGAGTACTCAACCAAGTCATTCTGAGAATAGTGTATGCGGCGACCGAGTTGCTCTTGCCCGGCGTC
AATACGGGATAATACCGCGCCACATAGCAGAACTTTAAAAGTGCTCATCATTGGAAAACGTTCTTCGGGG
CGAAAACTCTCAAGGATCTTACCGCTGTTGAGATCCAGTTCGATGTAACCCACTCGTGCACCCAACTGAT
CTTCAGCATCTTTTACTTTCACCAGCGTTTCTGGGTGAGCAAAAACAGGAAGGCAAAATGCCGCAAAAAA
GGGAATAAGGGCGACACGGAAATGTTGAATACTCATACTCTTCCTTTTTCAATATTATTGAAGCATTTAT
CAGGGTTATTGTCTCATGAGCGGATACATATTTGAATGTATTTAGAAAAATAAACAAATAGGGGTTCCGC
GCACATTTCCCCGAAAAGTGCCACCTGGTCGAC
Features (pLannotate 1.2.2; 21 found; start..end, strand, type, name):
    380..655     +  promoter       chicken β-actin promoter: No description available
    656..1664    +  intron         chimeric intron: chimera between introns from chicken β-actin and rabbit β-globin
   1740..2045    +  CDS            SQSTM1 (fragment): SQSTM_HUMAN - Also known as ORCA, OSIL. Experimental evidence at protein level: Swiss-Prot protein existence level 1. Autophagy receptor required for selective macroautophagy (aggrephagy). Functions as a bridge between polyubiquitinated cargo and autophagosomes. Interacts directly with both the cargo to become degraded and an autophagy modifier of the MAP1 LC3 family (PubMed:16286508, PubMed:20168092, PubMed:24128730, PubMed:28404643, PubMed:22622177). Along with WDFY3, involved in the formation and autophagic degradation of cytoplasmic ubiquitin-containing inclusions (p62 bodies, ALIS/aggreso
   2424..3089    +  CDS            hmKeima-Red: humanized monomeric Keima-Red fluorescent protein mammalian codon-optimized
   3156..3473    +  CDS            miniSOG: miniSOG is a basic (constitutively fluorescent) cyan fluorescent protein published in 2011, derived from Arabidopsis thaliana. It requires the cofactor flavin for fluorescence.
   3575..3599    -  misc_feature   MCS (fragment): pBluescript multiple cloning site
   3612..3630    -  promoter       T3 promoter: promoter for bacteriophage T3 RNA polymerase
   3689..3763    +  CDS            HBB (fragment): HBB_PONPY - Experimental evidence at transcript level: Swiss-Prot protein existence level 2. Involved in oxygen transport from the lung to the various peripheral tissues. From Pongo pygmaeus (Bornean orangutan).
   3834..3889    +  polyA_signal   β-globin poly(A) signal: rabbit β-globin polyadenylation signal (Gil and Proudfoot, 1987)
   4274..4290    -  protein_bind   lac operator: The lac repressor binds to the lac operator to inhibit transcription in E. coli. This inhibition can be relieved by adding lactose or isopropyl-β-D-thiogalactopyranoside (IPTG). lac repressor encoded by lacI
   4298..4328    -  promoter       lac promoter: promoter for the E. coli lac operon
   4343..4364    -  protein_bind   CAP binding site: CAP binding activates transcription in the presence of cAMP. E. coli catabolite activator protein
   4377..4416    -  CDS            lacI (fragment): lac repressor; lacI; The lac repressor binds to the lac operator to inhibit transcription in E. coli. This inhibition can be relieved by adding lactose or isopropyl-β-D-thiogalactopyranoside (IPTG).
   4423..4445    +  promoter       SV40 promoter (fragment): SV40 enhancer and early promoter
   4469..4604    +  rep_origin     SV40 ori: SV40 origin of replication
   4624..4758    +  polyA_signal   SV40 poly(A) signal: SV40 polyadenylation signal
   4760..4814    -  CDS            lacI (fragment): lac repressor; lacI; The lac repressor binds to the lac operator to inhibit transcription in E. coli. This inhibition can be relieved by adding lactose or isopropyl-β-D-thiogalactopyranoside (IPTG).
   4997..5585    -  rep_origin     ori: high-copy-number ColE1/pMB1/pBR322/pUC origin of replication
   5756..6616    -  CDS            AmpR: β-lactamase; bla; confers resistance to ampicillin, carbenicillin, and related antibiotics
   6617..6721    -  promoter       AmpR promoter: bla
   6751..377     +  enhancer       CMV enhancer (across the origin): human cytomegalovirus immediate early enhancer
