>Addgene plasmid #178872 | pCAGGS-PB1-MontiRed-LOV2 | addgene full sequence | sequence record 351720 | Addgene Partial NGS Result
ATTGATTATTGACTAGTTATTAATAGTAATCAATTACGGGGTCATTAGTTCATAGCCCATATATGGAGTT
CCGCGTTACATAACTTACGGTAAATGGCCCGCCTGGCTGACCGCCCAACGACCCCCGCCCATTGACGTCA
ATAATGACGTATGTTCCCATAGTAACGCCAATAGGGACTTTCCATTGACGTCAATGGGTGGAGTATTTAC
GGTAAACTGCCCACTTGGCAGTACATCAAGTGTATCATATGCCAAGTACGCCCCCTATTGACGTCAATGA
CGGTAAATGGCCCGCCTGGCATTATGCCCAGTACATGACCTTATGGGACTTTCCTACTTGGCAGTACATC
TACGTATTAGTCATCGCTATTACCATGGTCGAGGTGAGCCCCACGTTCTGCTTCACTCTCCCCATCTCCC
CCCCCTCCCCACCCCCAATTTTGTATTTATTTATTTTTTAATTATTTTGTGCAGCGATGGGGGCGGGGGG
GGGGGGGGSGCGCGCCRGGGGGGGGGGGGGGGGGGGGGGGGGGGGGSGGGGSGRGGSGGAGAGGKGCGGC
GGCAGCCAATCAGAGCGGCGCGCTCCGAAAGTTTCCTTTTATGGCGAGGCGGCGGCGGCGGCGGCCCTAT
AAAAAGCGAAGCGCGCGGCGGGCGGGAGTCGCTGCGCGCTGCCTTCGCCCCGTGCCCCGCTCCGCCGCCG
CCTCGCGCCGCCCGCCCCGGCTCTGACTGACCGCGTTACTCCCACAGGTGAGCGGGCGGGACGGCCCTTC
TCCTCCGGGCTGTAATTAGCGCTTGGTTTAATGACGGCTTGTTTCTTTTCTGTGGCTGCGTGAAAGCCTT
GAGGGGCTCCGGGAGGGCCCTTTGTGCGGGGGGAGCGGCTCGGGGGGTGCGTGCGTGTGTGTGTGCGTGG
GGAGCGCCGCGTGCGGCTCCGCGCTGCCCGGCGGCTGTGAGCGCTGCGGGCGCGGCGCGGGGCTTTGTGC
GCTCCGCAGTGTGCGCGAGGGGAGCGCGGCCGGGGGCGGTGCCCCGCGGTGCGGGGGGGGCTGCGAGGGG
AACAAAGGCTGCGTGCGGGGTGTGTGCGTGGGGGGGTGAGCAGGGGGTGTGGGCGCGTCGGTCGGGCTGC
AACCCCCCCTGCACCCCCCTCCCCGAGTTGCTGAGCACGGCCCGGCTTCGGGTGCGGGGCTCCGTACGGG
GCGTGGCGCGGGGCTCGCCGTGCCGGGCGGGGGGTGGCGGCAGGTGGGGGTGCCGGGCGGGGCGGGGCCG
CCTCGGGCCGGGGAGGGCTCGGGGGAGGGGCGCGGCGGCCCCCGGAGCGCCGGCGGCTGTCGAGGCGCGG
CGAGCCGCAGCCATTGCCTTTTATGGTAATCGTGCGAGAGGGCGCAGGGACTTCCTTTGTCCCAAATCTG
TGCGGAGCCGAAATCTGGGAGGCGCCGCCGCACCCCCTCTAGCGGGCGCGGGGCGAAGCGGTGCGGCGCC
GGCAGGAAGGAAATGGGCGGGGAGGGCCTTCGTGCGTCGCCGCGCCGCCGTCCCCTTCTCCCTCTCCAGC
CTCGGGGCTGTCCGCGGGGGGACGGCTGCCTTCGGGGGGGACGGGGCAGGGCGGGGTTCGGCTTCTGGCG
TGTGACCGGCGGCTCTAGAGCCTCTGCTAACCATGTTCATGCCTTCTTCTTTTTCCTACAGCTCCTGGGC
AACGTGCTGGTTATTGTGCTGTCTCATCATTTTGGCAAAGAATTCATAGTAGCTAGCATTGCCACCATGG
CGTCGCTCACCGTGAAGGCCTACCTTCTGGGCAAGGAGGACGCGGCGCGCGAGATTCGCCGCTTCAGCTT
CTGTTGCAGCCCCGAGCCTGAGGCGGAAGCCGAGGCTGCGGCGGGTCCGGGACCCTGCGAGCGGCTGCTG
AGCCGGGTGGCCGCCCTGTTCCCCGCGCTGCGGCCTGGCGGCTTCCAGGCGCACTACCGCGATGAGGACG
GGGACTTGGTTGCCTTTTCCAGTGACGAGGAATTGACAATGGCCATGTCCTACGTGAAGGATGACATCTT
CCGAATCTACATTAAAGAGAAAACCGGTTCTGGGAGTGGCGGTAGTGGTGCTGGAGGCAGCGCAGGCTCT
GGAGCAGGCGGCAGTGCCGGAAGTGGCGCTGGAGGGTCTGCCGGATCTGGAGCCGGTGGTTCTGCCGGCT
CCGGCGCTGGTGGGAGCGCTTCCGGAAGTAGTCCCGGTTCTGGGAGTGGCGGTAGTGGTGCTGGAGGCAG
CGCAGGCTCTGGAGCAGGCGGCAGTGCCGGAAGTGGCGCTGGAGGGTCTGCCGGATCTGGAGCCGGTGGT
TCTGCCGGCTCCGGCGCTGGTGGGAGCGCTTCCGGAAGTAGTCCCGGTAATTCCGCTGACGGCGGCGGAG
GATCGGGTGGTAGTGGTGGTTCAGGAGGAGGATCGACCCAAGGAGGATCCATGGTGGGCGTGATCGCCAA
GCAGATGACCTACAAGGTGTACATGAGCGGCACCGTGAACGGCCACTACTTCGAGGTGGAGGGCGACGGC
AAGGGCAAGCCCTACGAGGGCGAGCAGACCGTGAGGCTGACCGTGACCAAGGGTGGCCCCCTGCCCTTCG
CCTGGGACATCCTGAGCCCCCAGCTCATGTACGGCAGCATCACCTTCACCAAGTACCCCGAGGACATCCC
CGACTACTTCAAACAGAGCTTCCCCGAGGGCTTCACCTGGGAGCGCATCATGAACTTCGAGGACGGCGCC
GTGTGCACCGTGAGCAACGACAGCAGCATCCAGGGCAACTGCTTCATCTACAACGTGAAGATCAGCGGCG
TGAACTTCCCCCCCAACGGCCCCGTGATGCAGAAGAAGACCCAGGGCTGGGAGCCCAGCACCGAGCGCCT
GTTCGCCCGCGACGGAATGCTGATCGGCTACAACTACATGGCCCTGAAGCTGGAGGGCGGCGGCCACTAC
CTGTGCGAGTTCAAGACCACCTACAAGGCCAAGAAGCCCGTGAGGATGCCCGGCTTCCACTTCATCGACC
GCAAGCTGGACGTGACCAGCCACAACCGCGACTACACCAGCGTGGAGCAGTGCGAGATCGCCATCGCCCG
CCACAGCCTGCTGGGCGGTACCGGAACTGCAGCAGAGAATTCGGGAAACTCGAGAACAAAGCTTGCTACT
ACACTTGAACGTATTGAGAAGAACTTTGTCATTACTGACCCAAGATTGCCAGATAATCCCATTATATTCG
CGTCCGATAGTTTCTTGCAGTTGACAGAATATAGCCGTGAAGAAATTTTGGGAAGAAACTGCAGGTTTCT
ACAAGGTCCTGAAACTGATCGCGCGACAGTGAGAAAAATTAGAGATGCCATAGATAACCAAACAGAGGTC
ACTGTTCAGCTGATTAATTATACAAAGAGTGGTAAAAAGTTCTGGAACCTCTTTCACTTGCAGCCTATGC
GAGATCAGAAGGGAGATGTCCAGTACTTTATTGGGGTTCAGTTGGATGGAACTGAGCATGTCCGAGATGC
TGCCGAGAGAGAGGGAGTCATGCTGATTAAGAAAACTGCAGAAAATATTGATGAGGCGGCAAAAGAACTT
TAACCCGGGTAAGCGGCCGCCACCGCGGTGGAGCTCCAGCTTTTGTTCCCTTTAGTGAGGGTTAATTGCG
CGCTTGGCGTAATCATGGTCATAGCTGTTTCCTGTGTGAAATTGTTATCCGCTAATTCACTCCTCAGGTG
CAGGCTGCCTATCAGAAGGTGGTGGCTGGTGTGGCCAATGCCCTGGCTCACAAATACCACTGAGATCTTT
TTCCCTCTGCCAAAAATTATGGGGACATCATGAAGCCCCTTGAGCATCTGACTTCTGGCTAATAAAGGAA
ATTTATTTTCATTGCAATAGTGTGTTGGAATTTTTTGTGTCTCTCACTCGGAAGGACATATGGGAGGGCA
AATCATTTAAAACATCAGAATGAGTATTTGGTTTAGAGTTTGGCAACATATGCCCATATGCTGGCTGCCA
TGAACAAAGGTTGGCTATAAAGAGGTCATCAGTATATGAAACAGCCCCCTGCTGTCCATTCCTTATTCCA
TAGAAAAGCCTTGACTTGAGGTTAGATTTTTTTTATATTTTGTTTTGTGTTATTTTTTTCTTTAACATCC
CTAAAATTTTCCTTACATGTTTTACTAGCCAGATTTTTCCTCCTCTCCTGACTACTCCCAGTCATAGCTG
TCCCTCTTCTCTTATGGAGATCCCTCGACCTGCAGCCCAAGCTTGGCGTAATCATGGTCATAGCTGTTTC
CTGTGTGAAATTGTTATCCGCTCACAATTCCACACAACATACGAGCCGGAAGCATAAAGTGTAAAGCCTG
GGGTGCCTAATGAGTGAGCTAACTCACATTAATTGCGTTGCGCTCACTGCCCGCTTTCCAGTCGGGAAAC
CTGTCGTGCCAGCGGATCCGCATCTCAATTAGTCAGCAACCATAGTCCCGCCCCTAACTCCGCCCATCCC
GCCCCTAACTCCGCCCAGTTCCGCCCATTCTCCGCCCCATGGCTGACTAATTTTTTTTATTTATGCAGAG
GCCGAGGCCGCCTCGGCCTCTGAGCTATTCCAGAAGTAGTGAGGAGGCTTTTTTGGAGGCCTAGGCTTTT
GCAAAAAGCTAACTTGTTTATTGCAGCTTATAATGGTTACAAATAAAGCAATAGCATCACAAATTTCACA
AATAAAGCATTTTTTTCACTGCATTCTAGTTGTGGTTTGTCCAAACTCATCAATGTATCTTATCATGTCT
GGATCCGCTGCATTAATGAATCGGCCAACGCGCGGGGAGAGGCGGTTTGCGTATTGGGCGCTCTTCCGCT
TCCTCGCTCACTGACTCGCTGCGCTCGGTCGTTCGGCTGCGGCGAGCGGTATCAGCTCACTCAAAGGCGG
TAATACGGTTATCCACAGAATCAGGGGATAACGCAGGAAAGAACATGTGAGCAAAAGGCCAGCAAAAGGC
CAGGAACCGTAAAAAGGCCGCGTTGCTGGCGTTTTTCCATAGGCTCCGCCCCCCTGACGAGCATCACAAA
AATCGACGCTCAAGTCAGAGGTGGCGAAACCCGACAGGACTATAAAGATACCAGGCGTTTCCCCCTGGAA
GCTCCCTCGTGCGCTCTCCTGTTCCGACCCTGCCGCTTACCGGATACCTGTCCGCCTTTCTCCCTTCGGG
AAGCGTGGCGCTTTCTCATAGCTCACGCTGTAGGTATCTCAGTTCGGTGTAGGTCGTTCGCTCCAAGCTG
GGCTGTGTGCACGAACCCCCCGTTCAGCCCGACCGCTGCGCCTTATCCGGTAACTATCGTCTTGAGTCCA
ACCCGGTAAGACACGACTTATCGCCACTGGCAGCAGCCACTGGTAACAGGATTAGCAGAGCGAGGTATGT
AGGCGGTGCTACAGAGTTCTTGAAGTGGTGGCCTAACTACGGCTACACTAGAAGAACAGTATTTGGTATC
TGCGCTCTGCTGAAGCCAGTTACCTTCGGAAAAAGAGTTGGTAGCTCTTGATCCGGCAAACAAACCACCG
CTGGTAGCGGTGGTTTTTTTGTTTGCAAGCAGCAGATTACGCGCAGAAAAAAAGGATCTCAAGAAGATCC
TTTGATCTTTTCTACGGGGTCTGACGCTCAGTGGAACGAAAACTCACGTTAAGGGATTTTGGTCATGAGA
TTATCAAAAAGGATCTTCACCTAGATCCTTTTAAATTAAAAATGAAGTTTTAAATCAATCTAAAGTATAT
ATGAGTAAACTTGGTCTGACAGTTACCAATGCTTAATCAGTGAGGCACCTATCTCAGCGATCTGTCTATT
TCGTTCATCCATAGTTGCCTGACTCCCCGTCGTGTAGATAACTACGATACGGGAGGGCTTACCATCTGGC
CCCAGTGCTGCAATGATACCGCGAGACCCACGCTCACCGGCTCCAGATTTATCAGCAATAAACCAGCCAG
CCGGAAGGGCCGAGCGCAGAAGTGGTCCTGCAACTTTATCCGCCTCCATCCAGTCTATTAATTGTTGCCG
GGAAGCTAGAGTAAGTAGTTCGCCAGTTAATAGTTTGCGCAACGTTGTTGCCATTGCTACAGGCATCGTG
GTGTCACGCTCGTCGTTTGGTATGGCTTCATTCAGCTCCGGTTCCCAACGATCAAGGCGAGTTACATGAT
CCCCCATGTTGTGCAAAAAAGCGGTTAGCTCCTTCGGTCCTCCGATCGTTGTCAGAAGTAAGTTGGCCGC
AGTGTTATCACTCATGGTTATGGCAGCACTGCATAATTCTCTTACTGTCATGCCATCCGTAAGATGCTTT
TCTGTGACTGGTGAGTACTCAACCAAGTCATTCTGAGAATAGTGTATGCGGCGACCGAGTTGCTCTTGCC
CGGCGTCAATACGGGATAATACCGCGCCACATAGCAGAACTTTAAAAGTGCTCATCATTGGAAAACGTTC
TTCGGGGCGAAAACTCTCAAGGATCTTACCGCTGTTGAGATCCAGTTCGATGTAACCCACTCGTGCACCC
AACTGATCTTCAGCATCTTTTACTTTCACCAGCGTTTCTGGGTGAGCAAAAACAGGAAGGCAAAATGCCG
CAAAAAAGGGAATAAGGGCGACACGGAAATGTTGAATACTCATACTCTTCCTTTTTCAATATTATTGAAG
CATTTATCAGGGTTATTGTCTCATGAGCGGATACATATTTGAATGTATTTAGAAAAATAAACAAATAGGG
GTTCCGCGCACATTTCCCCGAAAAGTGCCACCTGGGTCGAC
Features (pLannotate 1.2.2; 21 found; start..end, strand, type, name):
    655..1671    +  intron         chimeric intron: chimera between introns from chicken β-actin and rabbit β-globin
   1669..1725    +  CDS            HBB (fragment): HBB_LEPEU - Experimental evidence at protein level: Swiss-Prot protein existence level 1. Involved in oxygen transport from the lung to the various peripheral tissues. From Lepus europaeus (European hare).
   1747..2052    +  CDS            SQSTM1 (fragment): SQSTM_HUMAN - Also known as ORCA, OSIL. Experimental evidence at protein level: Swiss-Prot protein existence level 1. Autophagy receptor required for selective macroautophagy (aggrephagy). Functions as a bridge between polyubiquitinated cargo and autophagosomes. Interacts directly with both the cargo to become degraded and an autophagy modifier of the MAP1 LC3 family (PubMed:16286508, PubMed:20168092, PubMed:24128730, PubMed:28404643, PubMed:22622177). Along with WDFY3, involved in the formation and autophagic degradation of cytoplasmic ubiquitin-containing inclusions (p62 bodies, ALIS/aggreso
   2431..3096    +  CDS            hmKeima-Red: humanized monomeric Keima-Red fluorescent protein mammalian codon-optimized
   3163..3480    +  CDS            miniSOG: miniSOG is a basic (constitutively fluorescent) cyan fluorescent protein published in 2011, derived from Arabidopsis thaliana. It requires the cofactor flavin for fluorescence.
   3582..3606    -  misc_feature   MCS (fragment): pBluescript multiple cloning site
   3619..3637    -  promoter       T3 promoter: promoter for bacteriophage T3 RNA polymerase
   3696..3770    +  CDS            HBB (fragment): HBB_PONPY - Experimental evidence at transcript level: Swiss-Prot protein existence level 2. Involved in oxygen transport from the lung to the various peripheral tissues. From Pongo pygmaeus (Bornean orangutan).
   3841..3896    +  polyA_signal   β-globin poly(A) signal: rabbit β-globin polyadenylation signal (Gil and Proudfoot, 1987)
   4281..4297    -  protein_bind   lac operator: The lac repressor binds to the lac operator to inhibit transcription in E. coli. This inhibition can be relieved by adding lactose or isopropyl-β-D-thiogalactopyranoside (IPTG). lac repressor encoded by lacI
   4305..4335    -  promoter       lac promoter: promoter for the E. coli lac operon
   4350..4371    -  protein_bind   CAP binding site: CAP binding activates transcription in the presence of cAMP. E. coli catabolite activator protein
   4384..4423    -  CDS            lacI (fragment): lac repressor; lacI; The lac repressor binds to the lac operator to inhibit transcription in E. coli. This inhibition can be relieved by adding lactose or isopropyl-β-D-thiogalactopyranoside (IPTG).
   4430..4452    +  promoter       SV40 promoter (fragment): SV40 enhancer and early promoter
   4476..4611    +  rep_origin     SV40 ori: SV40 origin of replication
   4631..4765    +  polyA_signal   SV40 poly(A) signal: SV40 polyadenylation signal
   4767..4821    -  CDS            lacI (fragment): lac repressor; lacI; The lac repressor binds to the lac operator to inhibit transcription in E. coli. This inhibition can be relieved by adding lactose or isopropyl-β-D-thiogalactopyranoside (IPTG).
   5004..5592    -  rep_origin     ori: high-copy-number ColE1/pMB1/pBR322/pUC origin of replication
   5763..6623    -  CDS            AmpR: β-lactamase; bla; confers resistance to ampicillin, carbenicillin, and related antibiotics
   6624..6728    -  promoter       AmpR promoter: bla
   6759..377     +  enhancer       CMV enhancer (across the origin): human cytomegalovirus immediate early enhancer
