[The description below was written by a language model from this plasmid's Addgene catalogue record and pLannotate feature annotations shown in this document.]
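Description:
pCAGGS-PB1-MontiRed-LOV2 is a mammalian expression plasmid built on the pCAGGS backbone. It is propagated in E. coli as a high-copy plasmid through a ColE1/pUC-type origin and selected with ampicillin via the β-lactamase gene. Expression is driven by the CAG promoter, annotated here as its component parts: the CMV immediate-early enhancer, the chicken β-actin promoter and a chimeric β-actin/β-globin intron. Transcripts are terminated by the rabbit β-globin polyadenylation signal. The backbone also carries an SV40 origin, which permits episomal amplification in cells expressing large T antigen, plus leftover lac and T3 promoter elements that play no role in mammalian expression. No mammalian selection marker is annotated, so the plasmid appears suited to transient transfection.

The synthetic insert of about 1.85 kb, cloned between EcoRI and NotI, encodes a three-part fusion protein. Its N-terminal segment matches a fragment of human SQSTM1/p62, consistent with the self-oligomerising PB1 domain named in the construct. The middle segment, MontiRed, was labelled hmKeima-Red by the automated annotation, which suggests a related red fluorescent protein. The C-terminal LOV2 module was labelled miniSOG, most likely because both are flavin-binding phototropin LOV2 domains; this label should be read as homology rather than identity. An unannotated stretch lies between the PB1 and fluorescent protein matches, and the record does not say what it is.

According to the associated publication title, the construct belongs to a system of synthetic protein condensates that inducibly recruit and release protein activity in living cells, with LOV2 presumably providing a light-responsive handle. The depositor sequence and the repository sequencing result differ by only a few bases in length and give essentially the same feature map.
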