Addgene plasmid #178872: pCAGGS-PB1-MontiRed-LOV2
Purpose: Mammalian expression of PB1-MontiRed-LOV2
Depositing lab: Shinya Tsukiji. Publication: Synthetic Protein Condensates That Inducibly Recruit and Release Protein Activity in Living Cells. Yoshikawa M, Yoshii T, Ikuta M, Tsukiji S. J Am Chem Soc. 2021 May 5;143(17):6434-6446. doi: 10.1021/jacs.0c12375. Epub 2021 Apr 23. PubMed 33890764.
Backbone
  Vector backbone: pCAGGS
  Backbone manufacturer: Dr. Jun-ichi Miyazaki (Osaka University, Japan)
  Backbone size w/o insert (bp): 4091
  Vector type: Mammalian Expression
Growth in bacteria
  Bacterial resistance: Ampicillin, 100 μg/mL
  Growth temperature: 37°C
  Growth strain: DH5alpha
  Copy number: High Copy
Gene/Insert
  Gene/Insert name: PB1-MontiRed-LOV2
  Species: Synthetic
  Insert size (bp): 1852
  Promoter: CAG
  Cloning method: Restriction Enzyme; 5′ cloning site EcoRI (not destroyed); 3′ cloning site NotI (not destroyed)
Terms and licenses: Academic/Nonprofit Terms; Industry Terms: Not Available to Industry
How to cite: pCAGGS-PB1-MontiRed-LOV2 was a gift from Shinya Tsukiji (Addgene plasmid # 178872 ; http://n2t.net/addgene:178872 ; RRID:Addgene_178872)
